Addgene plasmid #228826: pcDNA5/FRT/TO_eGFP-pScaE
Purpose: For the expression of the passenger domain of the Orientia tsutsugamushi protein ScaE in HeLa Flp-In cells
Depositing lab: Andrew Carter. Depositing organization: MRC Laboratory of Molecular Biology. Publication: The intracellular bacterium Orientia tsutsugamushi hijacks the adaptor protein BICD2 for dynein-based motility. Manigrasso G, Saharat K, Kullapanich C, Boulanger J, Morgan TE, Kramer H, Salje J, Carter AP. bioRxiv 2024.04.11.589026 10.1101/2024.04.11.589026.
Backbone
  Vector backbone: pCDNA5/FRT/TO
  Vector type: Mammalian Expression
  Selectable markers: Hygromycin
Growth in bacteria
  Bacterial resistance: Ampicillin, 100 μg/mL
  Growth temperature: 37°C
  Growth strain: DH5alpha
  Copy number: High Copy
Gene/Insert
  Gene/Insert name: ScaE
  Species: Orientia tsutsugamushi
  Mutation: aa 49-494
  Tag / fusion protein: eGFP (N terminal on insert)
  Cloning method: Gibson Cloning
Terms and licenses: Academic/Nonprofit Terms; Industry Terms: Not Available to Industry
Depositor comments: Please visit https://doi.org/10.1101/2024.04.11.589026 for bioRxiv preprint.
How to cite: pcDNA5/FRT/TO_eGFP-pScaE was a gift from Andrew Carter (Addgene plasmid # 228826 ; http://n2t.net/addgene:228826 ; RRID:Addgene_228826)
