[The description below was written by a language model from this plasmid's Addgene catalogue record and pLannotate feature annotations shown in this document.]
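Description:
pcDNA5/FRT/TO_eGFP-pScaE is a 7,175 nt mammalian expression plasmid built on the pcDNA5/FRT/TO backbone. It is designed for site-specific integration and regulated expression in Flp-In host cells, here HeLa Flp-In cells. It is propagated in E. coli as a high-copy plasmid through a ColE1/pUC-type origin and selected with ampicillin via the β-lactamase gene and its own promoter. The annotation also picks up short backbone remnants (bom, f1 ori, lac promoter/operator and lacI fragments) that have no evident role in the construct's use.

The expression cassette is driven by the human CMV immediate-early enhancer and promoter, followed by two short tet operator matches (annotated as PLtetO-1 and TRE3GV fragments). This arrangement fits the "TO" design, in which a Tet repressor supplied by the host cell would keep transcription off until tetracycline or doxycycline is added. The open reading frame begins with EGFP, fused at the N terminus of the passenger domain of the Orientia tsutsugamushi autotransporter protein ScaE (residues 49–494), and ends at a bovine growth hormone polyadenylation signal. The ScaE segment was inserted by Gibson cloning and is not itself annotated in the feature table. The brief Csy4 hit inside that region is most likely a spurious match.

Downstream, an FRT site sits directly before a hygromycin resistance coding sequence with an SV40 poly(A) signal. No complete promoter is annotated for this gene, so hygromycin resistance should arise only after Flp-mediated recombination into a genomic FRT locus that provides one. This allows selection of isogenic stable lines. The construct is used to express and visualise the fluorescently tagged ScaE passenger domain in human cells, and the associated work concerns Orientia's use of the dynein adaptor BICD2 for motility.
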