Features (pLannotate 1.2.2; 22 found; start..end, strand, type, name):
     28..80      -  misc_feature   bom (fragment): basis of mobility region from pBR322
    235..614     +  enhancer       CMV enhancer: human cytomegalovirus immediate early enhancer
    615..818     +  promoter       CMV promoter: human cytomegalovirus (CMV) immediate early promoter
    820..839     +  promoter       PLtetO-1 promoter (fragment): modified phage lambda PL promoter with tet operator sites (Lutz and Bujard, 1997)
    841..860     +  promoter       PLtetO-1 promoter (fragment): modified phage lambda PL promoter with tet operator sites (Lutz and Bujard, 1997)
    868..901     +  promoter       TRE3GV promoter (fragment): 3rd-generation Tet-responsive promoter that can be activated by binding of Tet-On® 3G, optimized for retroviral and lentiviral vectors
    987..1703    +  CDS            EGFP: EGFP is a basic (constitutively fluorescent) green fluorescent protein published in 1996, derived from Aequorea victoria. It is reported to be a rapidly-maturing weak dimer with moderate acid sensitivity.
   2251..2268    +  CDS            Csy4 (fragment): CRISPR-associated endoribonuclease responsible for pre-crRNA processing in Pseudomonas aeruginosa (Haurwitz et al., 2010)
   3133..3357    +  polyA_signal   bGH poly(A) signal: bovine growth hormone polyadenylation signal
   3361..3382    +  promoter       SV40 promoter (fragment): SV40 enhancer and early promoter
   3403..3636    +  rep_origin     f1 ori (fragment) (sequence partly withheld): f1 bacteriophage origin of replication; arrow indicates direction of (+) strand synthesis
   3641..3688    +  protein_bind   FRT: FLP-mediated recombination occurs in the 8-bp core sequence TCTAGAAA (Turan and Bode, 2011). FLP recombinase from the Saccharomyces cerevisiae 2μ plasmid
   3696..4718    +  CDS            HygR: aminoglycoside phosphotransferase from E. coli; aph(4)-Ia; confers resistance to hygromycin
   4728..4853    +  CDS            ble (fragment): BLE_KLEPN - Experimental evidence at protein level: Swiss-Prot protein existence level 1. Binding protein with a strong affinity to the bleomycin family of antibiotics. Binds to CL990; an antimitotic-antibiotic compound. From Klebsiella pneumoniae.
   4848..4969    +  polyA_signal   SV40 poly(A) signal: SV40 polyadenylation signal
   5042..5058    -  protein_bind   lac operator: The lac repressor binds to the lac operator to inhibit transcription in E. coli. This inhibition can be relieved by adding lactose or isopropyl-β-D-thiogalactopyranoside (IPTG). lac repressor encoded by lacI
   5066..5096    -  promoter       lac promoter: promoter for the E. coli lac operon
   5111..5132    -  protein_bind   CAP binding site: CAP binding activates transcription in the presence of cAMP. E. coli catabolite activator protein
   5145..5237    -  CDS            lacI (fragment): lac repressor; lacI; The lac repressor binds to the lac operator to inhibit transcription in E. coli. This inhibition can be relieved by adding lactose or isopropyl-β-D-thiogalactopyranoside (IPTG).
   5420..6008    -  rep_origin     ori: high-copy-number ColE1/pMB1/pBR322/pUC origin of replication
   6179..7039    -  CDS            AmpR: β-lactamase; bla; confers resistance to ampicillin, carbenicillin, and related antibiotics
   7040..7144    -  promoter       AmpR promoter: bla
>Addgene plasmid #228826 | pcDNA5/FRT/TO_eGFP-pScaE | addgene full sequence | sequence record 456408 | Addgene NGS Result
GACGGATCGGGAGATCTCCCGATCCCCTATGGTGCACTCTCAGTACAATCTGCTCTGATGCCGCATAGTT
AAGCCAGTATCTGCTCCCTGCTTGTGTGTTGGAGGTCGCTGAGTAGTGCGCGAGCAAAATTTAAGCTACA
ACAAGGCAAGGCTTGACCGACAATTGCATGAAGAATCTGCTTAGGGTTAGGCGTTTTGCGCTGCTTCGCG
ATGTACGGGCCAGATATACGCGTTGACATTGATTATTGACTAGTTATTAATAGTAATCAATTACGGGGTC
ATTAGTTCATAGCCCATATATGGAGTTCCGCGTTACATAACTTACGGTAAATGGCCCGCCTGGCTGACCG
CCCAACGACCCCCGCCCATTGACGTCAATAATGACGTATGTTCCCATAGTAACGCCAATAGGGACTTTCC
ATTGACGTCAATGGGTGGAGTATTTACGGTAAACTGCCCACTTGGCAGTACATCAAGTGTATCATATGCC
AAGTACGCCCCCTATTGACGTCAATGACGGTAAATGGCCCGCCTGGCATTATGCCCAGTACATGACCTTA
TGGGACTTTCCTACTTGGCAGTACATCTACGTATTAGTCATCGCTATTACCATGGTGATGCGGTTTTGGC
AGTACATCAATGGGCGTGGATAGCGGTTTGACTCACGGGGATTTCCAAGTCTCCACCCCATTGACGTCAA
TGGGAGTTTGTTTTGGCACCAAAATCAACGGGACTTTCCAAAATGTCGTAACAACTCCGCCCCATTGACG
CAAATGGGCGGTAGGCGTGTACGGTGGGAGGTCTATATAAGCAGAGCTCTCCCTATCAGTGATAGAGATC
TCCCTATCAGTGATAGAGATCGTCGACGAGCTCGTTTAGTGAACCGTCAGATCGCCTGGAGACGCCATCC
ACGCTGTTTTGACCTCCATAGAAGACACCGGGACCGATCCAGCCTCCGGACTCTAGCGTTTAAACTTAAG
CTTACCATGGTGAGCAAGGGCGAGGAGCTGTTCACCGGGGTGGTGCCCATCCTGGTCGAGCTGGACGGCG
ACGTAAACGGCCACAAGTTCAGCGTGTCCGGCGAGGGCGAGGGCGATGCCACCTACGGCAAGCTGACCCT
GAAGTTCATCTGCACCACCGGCAAGCTGCCCGTGCCCTGGCCCACCCTCGTGACCACCCTGACCTACGGC
GTGCAGTGCTTCAGCCGCTACCCCGACCACATGAAGCAGCACGACTTCTTCAAGTCCGCCATGCCCGAAG
GCTACGTCCAGGAGCGCACCATCTTCTTCAAGGACGACGGCAACTACAAGACCCGCGCCGAGGTGAAGTT
CGAGGGCGACACCCTGGTGAACCGCATCGAGCTGAAGGGCATCGACTTCAAGGAGGACGGCAACATCCTG
GGGCACAAGCTGGAGTACAACTACAACAGCCACAACGTCTATATCATGGCCGACAAGCAGAAGAACGGCA
TCAAGGTGAACTTCAAGATCCGCCACAACATCGAGGACGGCAGCGTGCAGCTCGCCGACCACTACCAGCA
GAACACCCCCATCGGCGACGGCCCCGTGCTGCTGCCCGACAACCACTACCTGAGCACCCAGTCCGCCCTG
AGCAAAGACCCCAACGAGAAGCGCGATCACATGGTCCTTAAGGAGTTCGTGACCGCCGCCGGGATCACTC
TCGGCATGGACGAGCTGTACAAGGGAGGTTCAGGTGGATCTGGAGGTACCAAGCAGGACCAGCTGAACAA
CAAGATCAACCAGATCGATGCTAGAAAGTTTGAGCTGGTCCAGCAACAAAGAAACCTGGAAAGAGATAGA
GAGAAGATCTATAATAGAATCGACCTGGAAAAGATCAAAAGCCACAGCGACATCCTGGATAAGTTCCTGC
TGCATCCTTCTAATCAAGTGACCGTGTACCTGAATGAGGAAGATCCCCACGATAGGAAGAAGAACACAAG
AACCCGGAGCAGAATGCTGTACAAACACATCCAGGATACCAAGAAACTGATCGACAAAATGCGGCCTAGC
ATCGTGGACATCGTCAGCAGCTACACCAACAACGGCCCTGATGCCCCTGACCCCGCCAGACTCATCACCA
TGACCGACCAGGAGGCCAAGTTCAACGACAACGACAGAGTGGCCCGCTTCGACGACAGAATCCACGGCGT
GAACAATCCCGGCAAGAAGTGGCGGGCCGTGACCACCGAGATAAACGAACTGAGCCAGGAACTTGACAAG
GTGTTCCAGTTCCACCAGGCCCTGGTGGACGTGCAGAACCAGATCAAGGCCCTGTCCCTGCCTAGCCTGA
ATGACCTGGCCACCGAGGTGAAGAAACTGCACCTGGGCATCGGCGAGCAGCTCGAAGATATCGACGAGTC
TATCAAGGCCTGCGAGCAGGGCTCTAATAGCATGCTGAAGCTGGGACAGTACGAGCAGCTGCTGGATGAC
CTGAGTACAACATCTAAGAACATCCTGCAGATCCTTCAGAAGCACGTGCAGGCCGGCAACGCTCCTGCCA
CAAAAAACGAGCTGGACCAGATGTACAAGCAGATGCAGGATATTAAGACCCTGATGCCTAAGTTTACCCA
GGACCTGGAAATGCTGTCCAAACAGCTGCACGACATCCTGGGACTGATCGCAAAGCTCGATCCCAGAGCC
GATGAGCTGGACACCACAAAACACCAGGACCCTGGACTGAGCGAGCGGATCCGGAAGATCGTGAACGACA
TCATCAACGACTTCCCTCCAGTGCTGCAGCAATACAAAAACAACCTGGAAAACGACCTGAAAATTATCAA
CGATAAGATCGCTAATATCGACCAGCTGGTTTCCAGCCTGAACCAGAAGCTGGACACCCTGCAGCAGGAG
CAACTGCTGTCTGATCAAATCGTGCCAACAAAGGCTATCACATCTTTCGAGAAGCAGCAGCCTCTGCATC
AGGCCGCTCAGCACAACGCCATGCTGGCCAACGCCATCAGCTTCACCGCCGACACCGCCGTGTCCGCCAC
AACCAGCATCCTGAGCAAGATCGCCACAGTGCAGAATCAGAGCCCCAAGATCATCAGCTCAGGCAGCAAC
ATCTACAACAGCAACGGCTCCGGCAGCTAAAGCGGCCGCTGATCAGCCTCGACTGTGCCTTCTAGTTGCC
AGCCATCTGTTGTTTGCCCCTCCCCCGTGCCTTCCTTGACCCTGGAAGGTGCCACTCCCACTGTCCTTTC
CTAATAAAATGAGGAAATTGCATCGCATTGTCTGAGTAGGTGTCATTCTATTCTGGGGGGTGGGGTGGGG
CAGGACAGCAAGGGGGAGGATTGGGAAGACAATAGCAGGCATGCTGGGGATGCGGTGGGCTCTATGGCTT
CTGAGGCGGAAAGAACCAGCTGGGGCTCTAGGGGGTATCCCC
[124 nt withheld, positions 3403-3526]
C
[91 nt withheld, positions 3528-3618]
AGGGTGATGGTTCACGTACCTAGAAGTTCCTATTCCGAAGTTCCTATTCTCTAGAAAGTATAGGAACTTC
CTTGGCCAAAAAGCCTGAACTCACCGCGACGTCTGTCGAGAAGTTTCTGATCGAAAAGTTCGACAGCGTC
TCCGACCTGATGCAGCTCTCGGAGGGCGAAGAATCTCGTGCTTTCAGCTTCGATGTAGGAGGGCGTGGAT
ATGTCCTGCGGGTAAATAGCTGCGCCGATGGTTTCTACAAAGATCGTTATGTTTATCGGCACTTTGCATC
GGCCGCGCTCCCGATTCCGGAAGTGCTTGACATTGGGGAATTCAGCGAGAGCCTGACCTATTGCATCTCC
CGCCGTGCACAGGGTGTCACGTTGCAAGACCTGCCTGAAACCGAACTGCCCGCTGTTCTGCAGCCGGTCG
CGGAGGCCATGGATGCGATCGCTGCGGCCGATCTTAGCCAGACGAGCGGGTTCGGCCCATTCGGACCGCA
AGGAATCGGTCAATACACTACATGGCGTGATTTCATATGCGCGATTGCTGATCCCCATGTGTATCACTGG
CAAACTGTGATGGACGACACCGTCAGTGCGTCCGTCGCGCAGGCTCTCGATGAGCTGATGCTTTGGGCCG
AGGACTGCCCCGAAGTCCGGCACCTCGTGCACGCGGATTTCGGCTCCAACAATGTCCTGACGGACAATGG
CCGCATAACAGCGGTCATTGACTGGAGCGAGGCGATGTTCGGGGATTCCCAATACGAGGTCGCCAACATC
TTCTTCTGGAGGCCGTGGTTGGCTTGTATGGAGCAGCAGACGCGCTACTTCGAGCGGAGGCATCCGGAGC
TTGCAGGATCGCCGCGGCTCCGGGCGTATATGCTCCGCATTGGTCTTGACCAACTCTATCAGAGCTTGGT
TGACGGCAATTTCGATGATGCAGCTTGGGCGCAGGGTCGATGCGACGCAATCGTCCGATCCGGAGCCGGG
ACTGTCGGGCGTACACAAATCGCCCGCAGAAGCGCGGCCGTCTGGACCGATGGCTGTGTAGAAGTACTCG
CCGATAGTGGAAACCGACGCCCCAGCACTCGTCCGAGGGCAAAGGAATAGCACGTACTACGAGATTTCGA
TTCCACCGCCGCCTTCTATGAAAGGTTGGGCTTCGGAATCGTTTTCCGGGACGCCGGCTGGATGATCCTC
CAGCGCGGGGATCTCATGCTGGAGTTCTTCGCCCACCCCAACTTGTTTATTGCAGCTTATAATGGTTACA
AATAAAGCAATAGCATCACAAATTTCACAAATAAAGCATTTTTTTCACTGCATTCTAGTTGTGGTTTGTC
CAAACTCATCAATGTATCTTATCATGTCTGTATACCGTCGACCTCTAGCTAGAGCTTGGCGTAATCATGG
TCATAGCTGTTTCCTGTGTGAAATTGTTATCCGCTCACAATTCCACACAACATACGAGCCGGAAGCATAA
AGTGTAAAGCCTGGGGTGCCTAATGAGTGAGCTAACTCACATTAATTGCGTTGCGCTCACTGCCCGCTTT
CCAGTCGGGAAACCTGTCGTGCCAGCTGCATTAATGAATCGGCCAACGCGCGGGGAGAGGCGGTTTGCGT
ATTGGGCGCTCTTCCGCTTCCTCGCTCACTGACTCGCTGCGCTCGGTCGTTCGGCTGCGGCGAGCGGTAT
CAGCTCACTCAAAGGCGGTAATACGGTTATCCACAGAATCAGGGGATAACGCAGGAAAGAACATGTGAGC
AAAAGGCCAGCAAAAGGCCAGGAACCGTAAAAAGGCCGCGTTGCTGGCGTTTTTCCATAGGCTCCGCCCC
CCTGACGAGCATCACAAAAATCGACGCTCAAGTCAGAGGTGGCGAAACCCGACAGGACTATAAAGATACC
AGGCGTTTCCCCCTGGAAGCTCCCTCGTGCGCTCTCCTGTTCCGACCCTGCCGCTTACCGGATACCTGTC
CGCCTTTCTCCCTTCGGGAAGCGTGGCGCTTTCTCATAGCTCACGCTGTAGGTATCTCAGTTCGGTGTAG
GTCGTTCGCTCCAAGCTGGGCTGTGTGCACGAACCCCCCGTTCAGCCCGACCGCTGCGCCTTATCCGGTA
ACTATCGTCTTGAGTCCAACCCGGTAAGACACGACTTATCGCCACTGGCAGCAGCCACTGGTAACAGGAT
TAGCAGAGCGAGGTATGTAGGCGGTGCTACAGAGTTCTTGAAGTGGTGGCCTAACTACGGCTACACTAGA
AGAACAGTATTTGGTATCTGCGCTCTGCTGAAGCCAGTTACCTTCGGAAAAAGAGTTGGTAGCTCTTGAT
CCGGCAAACAAACCACCGCTGGTAGCGGTGGTTTTTTTGTTTGCAAGCAGCAGATTACGCGCAGAAAAAA
AGGATCTCAAGAAGATCCTTTGATCTTTTCTACGGGGTCTGACGCTCAGTGGAACGAAAACTCACGTTAA
GGGATTTTGGTCATGAGATTATCAAAAAGGATCTTCACCTATATCCTTTTAAATTAAAAATGAAGTTTTA
AATCAATCTAAAGTATATATGAGTAAACTTGGTCTGACAGTTACCAATGCTTAATCAGTGAGGCACCTAT
CTCAGCGATCTGTCTATTTCGTTCATCCATAGTTGCCTGACTCCCCGTCGTGTAGATAACTACGATACGG
GAGGGCTTACCATCTGGCCCCAGTGCTGCAATGATACCGCGAGACCCACGCTCACCGGCTCCAGATTTAT
CAGCAATAAACCAGCCAGCCGGAAGGGCCGAGCGCAGAAGTGGTCCTGCAACTTTATCCGCCTCCATCCA
GTCTATTAATTGTTGCCGGGAAGCTAGAGTAAGTAGTTCGCCAGTTAATAGTTTGCGCAACGTTGTTGCC
ATTGCTACAGGCATCGTGGTGTCACGCTCGTCGTTTGGTATGGCTTCATTCAGCTCCGGTTCCCAACGAT
CAAGGCGAGTTACATGATCCCCCATGTTGTGCAAAAAAGCGGTTAGCTCCTTCGGTCCTCCGATCGTTGT
CAGAAGTAAGTTGGCCGCAGTGTTATCACTCATGGTTATGGCAGCACTGCATAATTCTCTTACTGTCATG
CCATCCGTAAGATGCTTTTCTGTGACTGGTGAGTACTCAACCAAGTCATTCTGAGAATAGTGTATGCGGC
GACCGAGTTGCTCTTGCCCGGCGTCAATACGGGATAATACCGCGCCACATAGCAGAACTTTAAAAGTGCT
CATCATTGGAAAACGTTCTTCGGGGCGAAAACTCTCAAGGATCTTACCGCTGTTGAGATCCAGTTCGATG
TAACCCACTCGTGCACCCAACTGATCTTCAGCATCTTTTACTTTCACCAGCGTTTCTGGGTGAGCAAAAA
CAGGAAGGCAAAATGCCGCAAAAAAGGGAATAAGGGCGACACGGAAATGTTGAATACTCATACTCTTCCT
TTTTCAATATTATTGAAGCATTTATCAGGGTTATTGTCTCATGAGCGGATACATATTTGAATGTATTTAG
AAAAATAAACAAATAGGGGTTCCGCGCACATTTCCCCGAAAAGTGCCACCTGACGTC
